>Addgene plasmid #241779 | pDS_OxyA | addgene full sequence | sequence record 488565 | Addgene NGS Result
CGCGCAGCGACCGCGCAGCGGCTTGGCCTTGACGCGCCTGGAACGACCCAAGCCTATGCGAGTGGGGGCA
GTCGAAGGGCGAAGCCCGCCCGCCTGCCCCCCGAGCCTCACGGCGGCGAGTGCGGGGGTTCCAAGGGGGC
AGCGCCACCTTGGGCAAGGCCGAAGGCCGCGCAGTCGATCAACAAGCCCCGGAGGGGCCACTTTTTGCCG
GAGGGGGAGCCGCGCCGAAGGCGTGGGGGAACCCCGCAGGGGTGCCCTTCTTTGGGCACCAAAGAACTAG
ATATAGGGCGAAATGCGAAAGACTTAAAAATCAACAACTTAAAAAAGGGGGGTACGCAACAGCTCATTGC
GGCACCCCCCGCAATAGCTCATTGCGTAGGTTAAAGAAAATCTGTAATTGACTGCCACTTTTACGCAACG
CATAATTGTTGTCGCGCTGCCGAAAAGTTGCAGCTGATTGCGCATGGTGCCGCAACCGTGCGGCACCCCT
ACCGCATGGAGATAAGCATGGCCACGCAGTCCAGAGAAATCGGCATTCAAGCCAAGAACAAGCCCGGTCA
CTGGGTGCAAACGGAACGCAAAGCGCATGAGGCGTGGGCCGGGCTTATTGCGAGGAAACCCACGGCGGCA
ATGCTGCTGCATCACCTCGTGGCGCAGATGGGCCACCAGAACGCCGTGGTGGTCAGCCAGAAGACACTTT
CCAAGCTCATCGGACGTTCTTTGCGGACGGTCCAATACGCAGTCAAGGACTTGGTGGCCGAGCGCTGGAT
CTCCGTCGTGAAGCTCAACGGCCCCGGCACCGTGTCGGCCTACGTGGTCAATGACCGCGTGGCGTGGGGC
CAGCCCCGCGACCAGTTGCGCCTGTCGGTGTTCAGTGCCGCCGTGGTGGTTGATCACGACGACCAGGACG
AATCGCTGTTGGGGCATGGCGACCTGCGCCGCATCCCGACCCTGTATCCGGGCGAGCAGCAACTACCGAC
CGGCCCCGGCGAGGAGCCGCCCAGCCAGCCCGGCATTCCGGGCATGGAACCAGACCTGCCAGCCTTGATC
GAAACGGAGGAATGGGAACGGCGCGGGCAGCAGCGCCTGCCGATGCCCGATGAGCCGTGTTTTCTGGACG
ATGGCGAGCCGTTGGAGCCGCCGACACGGGTCACGCTGCCGCGCCGGTAGCACTTGGGTTGCGCAGCAAC
CCGTAAGTGCGCTGTTCCAGACTATCGGCTGTAGCCGCCTCGCCGCCCTATACCTTGTCTGCCTCCCCGC
GTTGCGTCGCGGTGCATGGAGCCGGGCCACCTCGACCTGAATGGAAGCCGGCGGCACCTCGCTAACGGAT
TCACCGTTTTTATCAGGCTCTGGGAGGCAGAATAAATGATCATATCGTCAATTATTACCTCCACGGGGAG
AGCCTGAGCAAACTGGCCTCAGGCATTTGAGAAGCACACGGTCACACTGCTTCCGGTAGTCAATAAACCG
GTAAACCAGCAATAGACATAAGCGGCTATTTAACGACCCTGCCCTGAACCGACGACCGGGTCGAATTTGC
TTTCGAATTTCTGCCATTCATCCGCTTATTATCACTTATTCAGGCGTAGCAACCAGGCGTTTAAGGGCAC
CAATAACTGCCTTAAAAAAATTACGCCCCGCCCTGCCACTCATCGCAGTACGGCCTATTGGTTAAAAAAT
GAGCTGATTTAACAAAAATTTAACGCGAATTTTACGGATATAGTTCCTCCTTTCAGCAAAAAACCCCTCA
AGACCCGTTTAGAGGCCCCAAGGGGTTATGCTAGTTATTGCTCAGCGGTGGCAGCAGCCAACTCAGCTTC
CTTTCGGGCTTTGTTAGCAGCCGGATCTCAGTGGTGGTGGTGGTGGTGCTCGAGTGCGGCCGCAAGCTTG
TCGACGGAGCTCGAATTCGGATCCGAATTAATTCCGATATCCATGGCCATCGCCGGCTGGGCAGCGAGGA
GCAGCAGACCAGCAGCAGCGGTCGGCAGCAGGTATTTCATATGTTAGAGCAGCTTTTCATATTCCTTCTG
CTTGGTGATGTCGTTCTGGATGCCGACGAAATACGTCTTATCCTCGATTTCCATCGGATCGATGTTCAGT
TCGTTCCAGAACATCGTGCCGTCCTTCTTGTAGTTCTGGATCTGCACGGTGACCGGTTCTTTATTTTGCA
GCGCGGTGCGGATGTTGTCCACTTCCGCCGGATCGGTGTGCTTCCCCTGGAGGAAGCGCGCGTTCTTGCC
CAGGATTTCCTCGGTCTCGTAGCCGGTCATCTGCACGAAGCCCTGGTTCACGTAGACGATCGGGTTATCT
TCCAGCGCGGGATCGGTGATGACCACGCCGACGCGCACGTGATCCAGCGCCTTCTTGATGACTTCCAGCT
GGCCCGGAATGCCGAACGACTGGAACGACGCCATCATATGTATATCTCCTTCTTAAAGTTAAACAAAATT
ATTTCTAGAGGGGGCGACTACGGTGAGGTATCTGCGCATACGCGTCCTTGACCCAGATCAATCCATGAAC
TCACATTAATTGCGTTGCGCTCACTGCCCGCTTTCCAGTCGGGAAACCTGTCGTGCCAGCTGCATTAATG
AATCGGCCAACGCGCGGGGAGAGGCGGTTTGCGTATTGGGCGCATGCATAAAAACTGTTGTAATTCATTA
AGCATTCTGCCGACATGGAAGCCATCACAAACGGCATGATGAACCTGAATCGCCAGCGGCATCAGCACCT
TGTCGCCTTGCGTATAATATTTGCCCATGGTGAAAACGGGGGCGAAGAAGTTGTCCATATTGGCCACGTT
TAAATCAAAACTGGTGAAACTCACCCAGGGATTGGCTGAGACGAAAAACATATTCTCAATAAACCCTTTA
GGGAAATAGGCCAGGTTTTCACCGTAACACGCCACATCTTGCGAATATATGTGTAGAAACTGCCGGAAAT
CGTCGTGGTATTCACTCCAGAGCGATGAAAACGTTTCAGTTTGCTCATGGAAAACGGTGTAACAAGGGTG
AACACTATCCCATATCACCAGCTCACCGTCTTTCATTGCCATACGGAATTCCGGATGAGCATTCATCAGG
CGGGCAAGAATGTGAATAAAGGCCGGATAAAACTTGTGCTTATTTTTCTTTACGGTCTTTAAAAAGGCCG
TAATATCCAGCTGAACGGTCTGGTTATAGGTACATTGAGCAACTGACTGAAATGCCTCAAAATGTTCTTT
ACGATGCCATTGGGATATATCAACGGTGGTATATCCAGTGATTTTTTTCTCCATTTTAGCTTCCTTAGCT
CCTGAAAATCTCGATAACTCAAAAAATACGCCCGGTAGTGATCTTATTTCATTATGGTGAAAGTTGGAAC
CTCTTACGTGCCGATCAACGTCTCATTTTCGCCAAAAGTTGGCCCAGGGCTTCCCGGTATCAACAGGGAC
ACCAGGATTTATTTATTCTGCGAAGTGATCTTCCGTCACAGGTATTTATTCGAAGACGAAAGGGCCTCGT
GATACGCCTATTTTTATAGGTTAATGATCGCCATGTAAGCCCACTGCAAGCTACCTGCTTTCTCTTTGCG
CTTGCGTTTTCCCTTGTCCAGATAGCCCAGTAGCTGACATTCATCCCAGGTGGCACTTTTCGGGGAAATG
TGCGCGCCCGCGTTCCTGCTGGCGCTGGGCCTGTTTCTGGCGCTGGACTTCCCGCTGTTCCGTCAGCAGC
TTTTCGCCCACGGCCTTGATGATCGCGGCGGCCTTGGCCTGCATATCCCGATTCAACGGCCCCAGGGCGT
CCAGAACGGGCTTCAGGCGCTCCCGAAGGTCTCGGGCCGTCTCTTGGGCTTGATCGGCCTTCTTGCGCAT
CTCACGCGCTCCTGCGGCGGCCTGTAGGGCAGGCTCATACCCCTGCCGAACCGCTTTTGTCAGCCGGTCG
GCCACGGCTTCCGGCGTCTCAACGCGCTTTGAGATTCCCAGCTTTTCGGCCAATCCCTGCGGTGCATAGG
CGCGTGGCTCGACCGCTTGCGGGCTGATGGTGACGTGGCCCACTGGTGGCCGCTCCAGGGCCTCGTAGAA
CGCCTGAATGCGCGTGTGACGTGCCTTGCTGCCCTCGATGCCCCGTTGCAGCCCTAGATCGGCCACAGCG
GCCGCAAACGTGGTCTGGTCGCGGGTCATCTGCGCTTTGTTGCCGATGAACTCCTTGGCCGACAGCCTGC
CGTCCTGCGTCAGCGGCACCACGAACGCGGTCATGTGCGGGCTGGTTTCGTCACGGTGGATGCTGGCCGT
CACGATGCGATCCGCCCCGTACTTGTCCGCCAGCCACTTGTGCGCCTTCTCGAAGAACGCCGCCTGCTGT
TCTTGGCTGGCCGACTTCCACCATTCCGGGCTGGCCGTCATGACGTACTCGACCGCCAACACAGCGTCCT
TGCGCCGCTTCTCTGGCAGCAACTCGCGCAGTCGGCCCATCGCTTCATCGGTGCTGCTGGCCGCCCAGTG
CTCGTTCTCTGGCGTCCTGCTGGCGTCAGCGTTGGGCGTCTCGCGCTCGCGGTAGGCGTGCTTGAGACTG
GCCGCCACGTTGCCCATTTTCGCCAGCTTCTTGCATCGCATGATCGCGTATGCCGCCATGCCTGCCCCTC
CCTTTTGGTGTCCAACCGGCTCGACGGGGGCAGCGCAAGGCGGTGCCTCCGGCGGGCCACTCAATGCTTG
AGTATACTCACTAGACTTTGCTTCGCAAAGTCGTGACCGCCTACGGCGGCTGCGGCGCCCTACGGGCTTG
CTCTCCGGGCTTCGCCCTGCGCGGTCGCTGCGCTCCCTTGCCAGCCCGTGGATATGTGGACGATGGCCGC
GAGCGGCCACCGGCTGGCTCGCTTCGCTCGGCCCGTGGACAACCCTGCTGGACAAGCTGATGGACAGGCT
GCGCCTGCCCACGAGCTTGACCACAGGGATTGCCCACCGGCTACCCAGCCTTCGACCACATACCCACCGG
CTCCAACTGCGCGGCCTGCGGCCTTGCCCCATCAATTTTTTTAATTTTCTCTGGGGAAAAGCCTCCGGCC
TGCGGCCTGCGCGCTTCGCTTGCCGGTTGGACACCAAGTGGAAGGCGGGTCAAGGCT
Features (pLannotate 1.2.2; 15 found; start..end, strand, type, name):
    508..1170    +  CDS            pBBR1 Rep: replication protein for the broad-host-range plasmid pBBR1 from Bordetella bronchiseptica
   1231..1300    +  CDS            TcR (fragment): tetracycline efflux protein; tet; confers resistance to tetracycline
   1630..1661    -  CDS            CmR (fragment): chloramphenicol acetyltransferase confers resistance to chloramphenicol
   1661..1714    +  rep_origin     M13 ori (fragment): M13 bacteriophage origin of replication; arrow indicates direction of (+) strand synthesis
   1737..1784    -  terminator     T7 terminator: transcription terminator for bacteriophage T7 RNA polymerase
   1792..1841    -  CDS            SET1 (fragment): solubility-enhancement tag derived from T7 phage gene 10B
   1851..1868    -  CDS            9xHis (fragment): 9xHis affinity tag
   1935..2000    -  sig_peptide    pelB signal sequence: leader peptide for secretion; pelB (fragment)
   2007..2414    -  CDS            pfyP (fragment): PHOT_BACSU - Also known as ytvA. Experimental evidence at protein level: Swiss-Prot protein existence level 1. Exhibits the same spectroscopical features and blue-light induced photochemistry as plants phototropins, with the reversible formation of a blue-shifted photoproduct, assigned to an FMN-cysteine thiol adduct. Although it is a positive regulator in the activation of the environmental signaling branch of the general stress transcription factor sigma-B, its precise role is undetermined. From Bacillus subtilis (strain 168).
   2425..2447    -  RBS            RBS: efficient ribosome binding site from bacteriophage T7 gene 10 (Olins and Rangwala, 1989)
   2541..2633    -  CDS            lacI (fragment): lac repressor; lacI; The lac repressor binds to the lac operator to inhibit transcription in E. coli. This inhibition can be relieved by adding lactose or isopropyl-β-D-thiogalactopyranoside (IPTG).
   2644..3274    -  CDS            CmR (fragment): chloramphenicol acetyltransferase; cat; confers resistance to chloramphenicol
   3275..3377    -  promoter       cat promoter: promoter of the E. coli cat gene encoding chloramphenicol acetyltransferase
   3517..3669    -  CDS            tnpA (fragment): TN5P_ECOLX - Also known as tnp. Experimental evidence at protein level: Swiss-Prot protein existence level 1. Mediates transposition of transposon Tn5 by a 'cut and paste' mechanism. First, the monomeric transposase binds the 19 bp inverted DNA repeats flanking the transposon. Then, dimerization of the DNA- bound transposase creates a synaptic DNA complex. After nicking of the first DNA strand, excision of the transposon proceeds through a series of intermediates. The transposase then mediates the insertion of the transposon at a new site by strand transfer. The activity of the wild- type tran
   4833..507     +  rep_origin     pBBR1 oriV (across the origin): replication origin of the broad-host-range plasmid pBBR1 from Bordetella bronchiseptica; requires the pBBR1 Rep protein for replication
