[The description below was written by a language model from this plasmid's Addgene catalogue record and pLannotate feature annotations shown in this document.]
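Description:
pDS_OxyA is a 5.1 kb broad-host-range bacterial expression plasmid built on the pBBR1MCS backbone and described by its depositors as a replicative vector for oxygen sensing. It replicates through the pBBR1 oriV together with the plasmid-encoded pBBR1 Rep protein, a system from Bordetella bronchiseptica that functions in many Gram-negative hosts. This fits the associated work on engineered marine biofilms for environmental monitoring. Selection is by chloramphenicol, with a cat promoter driving a chloramphenicol acetyltransferase gene, and the plasmid is maintained in E. coli DH5alpha. Copy number is not recorded. Several short annotated fragments (TcR, a second CmR piece, M13 ori, lacI, Tn5 transposase) appear to be backbone remnants or partial sequence matches rather than functional elements.

The payload is FbFP, a flavin mononucleotide-based fluorescent protein, inserted by Gibson cloning and listed as wild type. The catalogue gives Dinoroseobacter shibae as the species, whereas the automated annotation matches the coding region to a fragment of the Bacillus subtilis LOV-domain photoreceptor YtvA (pfyP), the protein family from which FbFPs derive. The species entry may therefore refer to the intended host or to another part of the construct, but the record does not settle this. The reporter lies on the reverse strand, preceded by the T7 gene 10 ribosome binding site and followed by segments annotated as a pelB leader, a His tag fragment and a SET1 fragment, and then a T7 terminator. It is unclear whether these downstream pieces are translated with the reporter. No promoter upstream of FbFP is annotated, so the element that confers oxygen responsiveness is not identified. FbFPs fluoresce without needing molecular oxygen for chromophore maturation, which makes them suitable reporters under low-oxygen conditions.
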