Addgene plasmid #241779: pDS_OxyA
Purpose: pBBR1MCS replicative vector for oxygen sensing
Depositing lab: Marc Güell. Depositing organization: Universitat Pompeu Fabra. Publication: Engineered Marine Biofilms for Ocean Environment Monitoring. Nevot G, Pol Cros M, Toloza L, Campama-Sanz N, Artigues-Lleixa M, Aguilera L, Guell M. ACS Synth Biol. 2025 Jun 22. doi: 10.1021/acssynbio.5c00192. PubMed 40545707.
Backbone
  Vector backbone: pBBR1MCS
  Vector type: Bacterial Expression, Synthetic Biology
Growth in bacteria
  Bacterial resistance: Chloramphenicol, 25 μg/mL
  Growth temperature: 37°C
  Growth strain: DH5alpha
  Copy number: Unknown
Gene/Insert
  Gene/Insert name: FbFP
  Species: Dinoroseobacter Shibae
  Mutation: WT
  Cloning method: Gibson Cloning
Terms and licenses: Academic/Nonprofit Terms; Industry Terms: Not Available to Industry
How to cite: pDS_OxyA was a gift from Marc Güell (Addgene plasmid # 241779 ; http://n2t.net/addgene:241779 ; RRID:Addgene_241779)
